Addgene plasmid #55188: pCoofy47
Purpose: (Empty Backbone) Mammalian expression vector for parallel SLIC cloning. C-terminal tags can be added during SLIC.
Depositing lab: Sabine Suppmann. Depositing organization: Max Planck Institute of Biochemistry. Publication: A new method to customize protein expression vectors for fast, efficient and background free parallel cloning. Scholz J, Besir H, Strasser C, Suppmann S. BMC Biotechnol. 2013 Feb 14;13(1):12. 10.1186/1472-6750-13-12 PubMed 23410102.
Backbone
  Vector backbone: pTT5
  Backbone manufacturer: NRC Canada
  Backbone size (bp): 5797
  Vector type: Mammalian Expression
  Promoter: CMV
  Tag / fusion protein: PreScission site (3C protease site) (N terminal on backbone); 10x His-Stop-OneStrep-Stop-S-tag-Stop-CBP-Stop-HPC4-Stop-CPD54 (C terminal on backbone)
Growth in bacteria
  Bacterial resistance: Ampicillin, 100 μg/mL
  Growth temperature: 37°C
  Growth strain: DB3.1
  Growth instructions: ccdB Survival cells are NOT suitable for the unmodified plasmid containing the ccdB gene. The plasmid is provided in the recommended DB3.1 strain.
  Copy number: High Copy
Gene/Insert
  Sequencing primers: 5′ CMV-F
Terms and licenses: Academic/Nonprofit Terms; Industry Terms: Not Available to Industry
Depositor comments: C-terminal tags are separated by a stop codon. Depending on the LP2 primer used in SLIC, the desired C-terminal tag(s) can be fused to the target gene. Use the one of the following linearization primers pairs for SLIC cloning. Choose one LP1 forward vector primer and one LP2 reverse vector primer: LP1 forward vector primer: SLIC Primer (3C site) 5' GGGCCCCTGGAACAGAACTTCCAG 3' LP2 - select an LP2 primer below depending on which C-terminal tags you want to include fused to your gene of interest: none SLIC Primer 5' CGCCATTAACCTGATGTTCTGGGG 3' 10His- SLIC Primer 5`GAGCATCATCATCATCACCAC 3' StrepOne - SLIC Primer 5`AGCGCTTGGAGCCACCCGCAG 3' S-Tag - SLIC Primer 5`AAAGAAACCGCTGCTGCTAAATTCG 3' CBP - SLIC Primer 5`ATGAAGCGGCGGTGGAAGAAAAAC 3' HPC4 - SLIC Primer 5`GAGGACCAGGTGGACCCCCGG 3' Æ54CPD - SLIC Primer 5`GGCAGCGGCAAGATCCTGCAC 3' Test each preparation of the plasmid by transforming it into non-resistant cells (ex. DH5a) to ensure negative selection by ccdB kills all the transformed cells as expected.
How to cite: pCoofy47 was a gift from Sabine Suppmann (Addgene plasmid # 55188 ; http://n2t.net/addgene:55188 ; RRID:Addgene_55188)
