[The description below was written by a language model from this plasmid's Addgene catalogue record and pLannotate feature annotations shown in this document.]
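Description:
pCoofy47 is an empty mammalian expression backbone of 5,797 bp derived from pTT5, designed for parallel sequence- and ligation-independent cloning (SLIC) of target genes. It is propagated in E. coli through a high-copy ColE1/pUC-type origin and an ampicillin resistance gene (β-lactamase with its own promoter). Because it carries the gyrase poison ccdB at the cloning position, the unmodified plasmid has to be kept in a ccdB-tolerant strain (DB3.1). Replacing ccdB with an insert allows growth in ordinary strains, which gives negative selection against uncut or parental vector. A truncated Epstein-Barr virus oriP is also annotated; this element supports episomal maintenance in cells that express EBNA1.

Expression is driven by the CMV enhancer and promoter, followed by adenovirus-derived leader, splice and intron sequences, and is terminated by a rabbit β-globin polyadenylation signal. Upstream of ccdB the feature table detects fragments matching an immunoglobulin heavy chain signal sequence and VEGFA, which suggests a secretion leader, although the catalogue fields do not mention one. The catalogue lists a PreScission (3C) protease site as the N-terminal element, and this site serves as the upstream SLIC junction. Downstream of ccdB is a series of C-terminal tags, each separated from the next by a stop codon: a His tag, One-/Twin-Strep, S-tag, calmodulin-binding peptide (annotated as a MYLK2 fragment), HPC4 and a cysteine protease domain (annotated as a Vibrio cholerae rtxA fragment). The reverse primer chosen to linearise the vector determines which of these tags is fused in frame to the target, or whether none is. The same insert can therefore be cloned into differently tagged versions for expression and purification screening in mammalian cells.
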