Features (pLannotate 1.2.2; 19 found; start..end, strand, type, name):
     52..431     +  enhancer       CMV enhancer: human cytomegalovirus immediate early enhancer
    433..632     +  promoter       CMV promoter: human cytomegalovirus (CMV) immediate early promoter
    700..738     +  misc_feature   Ad SA (fragment): adenovirus major late transcript splice acceptor (Friedrich and Soriano, 1991)
    771..980     -  CDS            PTP (fragment): TERM_ADE02 - Experimental evidence at protein level: Swiss-Prot protein existence level 1. Protein covalently bound to the viral DNA that acts as a primer for viral genomic replication by DNA strand displacement. Assembles on the viral origin of replication in an initiation complex with viral polymerase, DBP, host NFIA and host POU2F1/OCT1. During initiation, the polymerase covalently couples the first dCTP with Ser- 580 of pTP. The terminal protein stimulates the template activity over 20 fold compared to protein-free templates. Neo-synthesized viral genomes are linked to two preterminal prot
   1011..1100    +  intron         chimeric intron (fragment): chimera between introns from adenovirus and immunoglobulin heavy chain genes
   1119..1165    +  CDS            IgH signal sequence (fragment): signal sequence from the mouse immunoglobulin heavy chain variable region
   1200..1322    +  CDS            VEGFA (fragment): VEGFA_CANLF - Also known as VEGF. Experimental evidence at protein level: Swiss-Prot protein existence level 1. Growth factor active in angiogenesis, vasculogenesis and endothelial cell growth. Induces endothelial cell proliferation, promotes cell migration, inhibits apoptosis and induces permeabilization of blood vessels. Binds to the FLT1/VEGFR1 and KDR/VEGFR2 receptors, heparan sulfate and heparin (By similarity). Binding to NRP1 receptor initiates a signaling pathway needed for motor neuron axon guidance and cell body migration, including for the caudal migration of facial motor neurons fr
   1390..1692    +  CDS            ccdB: CcdB, a bacterial toxin that poisons DNA gyrase; ccdB; Plasmids containing the ccdB gene cannot be propagated in standard E. coli strains.
   1708..1725    +  CDS            9xHis (fragment): 9xHis affinity tag
   1729..1818    +  CDS            Twin-Strep-tag: two Strep-Tag®II moieties connected by a linker for enhanced binding to Strep-Tactin®, an engineered form of streptavidin (Schmidt et al., 2013)
   1822..1866    +  CDS            S-Tag: affinity and epitope tag derived from pancreatic ribonuclease A
   1870..1953    +  CDS            MYLK2 (fragment): MYLK2_HUMAN - Experimental evidence at protein level: Swiss-Prot protein existence level 1. Implicated in the level of global muscle contraction and cardiac function. Phosphorylates a specific serine in the N-terminus of a myosin light chain. From Homo sapiens (Human).
   2002..2622    +  CDS            rtxA (fragment): MARTX_VIBCH - Also known as rtx From Vibrio cholerae serotype O1 (strain ATCC 39315 / El Tor Inaba N16961).
   2683..2738    +  polyA_signal   β-globin poly(A) signal: rabbit β-globin polyadenylation signal (Gil and Proudfoot, 1987)
   2918..3050    -  rep_origin     mini-oriP (fragment): internally truncated variant of the Epstein-Barr virus oriP replication origin (Tanaka et al., 1999)
   3051..3778    -  rep_origin     mini-oriP (fragment): internally truncated variant of the Epstein-Barr virus oriP replication origin (Tanaka et al., 1999)
   3907..4011    +  promoter       AmpR promoter: bla
   4012..4872    +  CDS            AmpR: β-lactamase; bla; confers resistance to ampicillin, carbenicillin, and related antibiotics
   5043..5631    +  rep_origin     ori: high-copy-number ColE1/pMB1/pBR322/pUC origin of replication
>Addgene plasmid #55188 | pCoofy47 | addgene full sequence | sequence record 244909 | Addgene NGS Result
GCGAGGAAGCGTACATTTATATTGGCTCATGTCCAATATGACCGCCATGTTGACATTGATTATTGACTAG
TTATTAATAGTAATCAATTACGGGGTCATTAGTTCATAGCCCATATATGGAGTTCCGCGTTACATAACTT
ACGGTAAATGGCCCGCCTGGCTGACCGCCCAACGACCCCCGCCCATTGACGTCAATAATGACGTATGTTC
CCATAGTAACGCCAATAGGGACTTTCCATTGACGTCAATGGGTGGAGTATTTACGGTAAACTGCCCACTT
GGCAGTACATCAAGTGTATCATATGCCAAGTCCGCCCCCTATTGACGTCAATGACGGTAAATGGCCCGCC
TGGCATTATGCCCAGTACATGACCTTACGGGACTTTCCTACTTGGCAGTACATCTACGTATTAGTCATCG
CTATTACCATGGTGATGCGGTTTTGGCAGTACACCAATGGGCGTGGATAGCGGTTTGACTCACGGGGATT
TCCAAGTCTCCACCCCATTGACGTCAATGGGAGTTTGTTTTGGCACCAAAATCAACGGGACTTTCCAAAA
TGTCGTAATAACCCCGCCCCGTTGACGCAAATGGGCGGTAGGCGTGTACGGTGGGAGGTCTATATAAGCA
GAGCTCGTTTAGTGAACCGTCAGATCCTCACTCTCTTCCGCATCGCTGTCTGCGAGGGCCAGCTGTTGGG
CTCGCGGTTGAGGACAAACTCTTCGCGGTCTTTCCAGTACTCTTGGATCGGAAACCCGTCGGCCTCCGAA
CGGTACTCCGCCACCGAGGGACCTGAGCGAGTCCGCATCGACCGGATCGGAAAACCTCTCGAGAAAGGCG
TCTAACCAGTCACAGTCGCAAGGTAGGCTGAGCACCGTGGCGGGCGGCAGCGGGTGGCGGTCGGGGTTGT
TTCTGGCGGAGGTGCTGCTGATGATGTAATTAAAGTAGGCGGTCTTGAGACGGCGGATGGTCGAGGTGAG
GTGTGGCAGGCTTGAGATCCAGCTGTTGGGGTGAGTACTCCCTCTCAAAAGCGGGCATTACTTCTGCGCT
AAGATTGTCAGTTTCCAAAAACGAGGAGGATTTGATATTCACCTGGCCCGATCTGGCCATACACTTGAGT
GACAATGACATCCACTTTGCCTTTCTCTCCACAGGTGTCCACTCCCAGGTCCAAGTTTAAACGGATCTCT
AGCGAATTCATGAACTTTCTGCTGTCCTGGGTGCACTGGTCCCTGGCCCTGCTGCTGTACCTGCACCACG
CCAAGTGGTCCCAGGCCGCTCCTATGGCCGAGGGCGGTGGCCAGAACGAATTCCTGGAAGTTCTGTTCCA
GGGGCCCTTGACAACATAAAAACTTTGTGTTATACTTGTAACGTAAGGAGGTAATGATTCAGTTTAAGGT
TTACACCTATAAAAGAGAGAGCCGTTATCGTCTGTTTGTGGATGTACAGAGTGATATTATTGACACGCCC
GGGCGACGGATGGTGATCCCCCTGGCCAGTGCACGTCTGCTGTCAGATAAAGTCTCCCGTGAACTTTACC
CGGTGGTGCATATCGGGGATGAAAGCTGGCGCATGATGACCACCGATATGGCCAGTGTGCCGGTCTCCGT
TATCGGGGAAGAAGTGGCTGATCTCAGCCACCGCGAAAATGACATCAAAAACGCCATTAACCTGATGTTC
TGGGGAATATAAGAGCATCATCATCATCACCACCACCACCACCACTGAAGCGCTTGGAGCCACCCGCAGT
TCGAAAAAGGTGGAGGTTCTGGCGGTGGATCGGGAGGTTCAGCGTGGAGCCACCCGCAGTTCGAGAAATA
GAAAGAAACCGCTGCTGCTAAATTCGAACGCCAGCACATGGACAGCTAGATGAAGCGGCGGTGGAAGAAA
AACTTTATCGCCGTGTCCGCCGCCAACCGGTTCAAGAAGATCAGCAGCTCTGGCGCCCTGCTGTGAGAGG
ACCAGGTGGACCCCCGGCTGATCGATGGCAAATGAGGCAGCGGCAAGATCCTGCACAACCAGAACGTGAA
CAGCTGGGGCCCCATCACCGTGACCCCTACCACCGACGGCGGCGAGACAAGATTCGACGGCCAGATCATC
GTGCAGATGGAAAACGACCCCGTGGTGGCCAAGGCCGCTGCCAATCTGGCCGGCAAGCACGCCGAGAGCA
GCGTGGTGGTGCAGCTGGACAGCGACGGCAACTACCGGGTGGTGTACGGCGACCCCAGCAAGCTGGACGG
CAAGCTGCGGTGGCAGCTGGTGGGACACGGCAGGGACCACAGCGAGACAAACAACACCCGGCTGAGCGGC
TACAGCGCCGACGAGCTGGCCGTGAAGCTGGCCAAGTTCCAGCAGAGCTTCAACCAGGCCGAGAACATCA
ACAACAAGCCCGACCACATCAGCATCGTGGGCTGCAGCCTGGTGTCCGACGACAAGCAGAAGGGCTTCGG
CCACCAGTTCATCAACGCTATGGACGCCAACGGCCTGCGGGTGGACGTGTCCGTGCGGTCTAGCGAACTG
GCCGTGGACGAGGCCGGCAGAAAGCACACCAAGGACGCCAATGGCGACTGGGTGCAGAAGGCCGAAAACA
ACAAGGTGTCCCTGAGCTGGGACGCCCAGGGCCTGGAATGAGCGGCCGCTCGAGGCCGGCAAGGCCGGAT
CCCCCGACCTCGACCTCTGGCTAATAAAGGAAATTTATTTTCATTGCAATAGTGTGTTGGAATTTTTTGT
GTCTCTCACTCGGAAGGACATATGGGAGGGCAAATCATTTGGTCGAGATCCCTCGGAGATCTCTAGCTAG
AGGATCGATCCCCGCCCCGGACGAACTAAACCTGACTACGACATCTCTGCCCCTTCTTCGCGGGGCAGTG
CATGTAATCCCTTCAGTTGGTTGGTACAACTTGCCAACTGAACCCTAAACGGGTAGCATATGCTTCCCGG
GTAGTAGTATATACTATCCAGACTAACCCTAATTCAATAGCATATGTTACCCAACGGGAAGCATATGCTA
TCGAATTAGGGTTAGTAAAAGGGTCCTAAGGAACAGCGATGTAGGTGGGCGGGCCAAGATAGGGGCGCGA
TTGCTGCGATCTGGAGGACAAATTACACACACTTGCGCCTGAGCGCCAAGCACAGGGTTGTTGGTCCTCA
TATTCACGAGGTCGCTGAGAGCACGGTGGGCTAATGTTGCCATGGGTAGCATATACTACCCAAATATCTG
GATAGCATATGCTATCCTAATCTATATCTGGGTAGCATAGGCTATCCTAATCTATATCTGGGTAGCATAT
GCTATCCTAATCTATATCTGGGTAGTATATGCTATCCTAATTTATATCTGGGTAGCATAGGCTATCCTAA
TCTATATCTGGGTAGCATATGCTATCCTAATCTATATCTGGGTAGTATATGCTATCCTAATCTGTATCCG
GGTAGCATATGCTATCCTAATAGAGATTAGGGTAGTATATGCTATCCTAATTTATATCTGGGTAGCATAT
ACTACCCAAATATCTGGATAGCATATGCTATCCTAATCTATATCTGGGTAGCATATGCTATCCTAATCTA
TATCTGGGTAGCATAGGCTATCCTAATCTATATCTGGGTAGCATATGCTATCCTAATCTATATCTGGGTA
GTATATGCTATCCTAATTTATATCTGGGTAGCATAGGCTATCCTAATCTATATCTGGGTAGCATATGCTA
TCCTAATCTATATCTGGGTAGTATATGCTATCCTAATCTGTATCCGGGTAGCATATGCTATCCTCATGAT
AAGCTGTCAAACATGAGAATTAATTCTTGAAGACGAAAGGGCCTCGTGATACGCCTATTTTTATAGGTTA
ATGTCATGATAATAATGGTTTCTTAGACGTCAGGTGGCACTTTTCGGGGAAATGTGCGCGGAACCCCTAT
TTGTTTATTTTTCTAAATACATTCAAATATGTATCCGCTCATGAGACAATAACCCTGATAAATGCTTCAA
TAATATTGAAAAAGGAAGAGTATGAGTATTCAACATTTCCGTGTCGCCCTTATTCCCTTTTTTGCGGCAT
TTTGCCTTCCTGTTTTTGCTCACCCAGAAACGCTGGTGAAAGTAAAAGATGCTGAAGATCAGTTGGGTGC
ACGAGTGGGTTACATCGAACTGGATCTCAACAGCGGTAAGATCCTTGAGAGTTTTCGCCCCGAAGAACGT
TTTCCAATGATGAGCACTTTTAAAGTTCTGCTATGTGGCGCGGTATTATCCCGTGTTGACGCCGGGCAAG
AGCAACTCGGTCGCCGCATACACTATTCTCAGAATGACTTGGTTGAGTACTCACCAGTCACAGAAAAGCA
TCTTACGGATGGCATGACAGTAAGAGAATTATGCAGTGCTGCCATAACCATGAGTGATAACACTGCGGCC
AACTTACTTCTGACAACGATCGGAGGACCGAAGGAGCTAACCGCTTTTTTGCACAACATGGGGGATCATG
TAACTCGCCTTGATCGTTGGGAACCGGAGCTGAATGAAGCCATACCAAACGACGAGCGTGACACCACGAT
GCCTGCAGCAATGGCAACAACGTTGCGCAAACTATTAACTGGCGAACTACTTACTCTAGCTTCCCGGCAA
CAATTAATAGACTGGATGGAGGCGGATAAAGTTGCAGGACCACTTCTGCGCTCGGCCCTTCCGGCTGGCT
GGTTTATTGCTGATAAATCTGGAGCCGGTGAGCGTGGGTCTCGCGGTATCATTGCAGCACTGGGGCCAGA
TGGTAAGCCCTCCCGTATCGTAGTTATCTACACGACGGGGAGTCAGGCAACTATGGATGAACGAAATAGA
CAGATCGCTGAGATAGGTGCCTCACTGATTAAGCATTGGTAACTGTCAGACCAAGTTTACTCATATATAC
TTTAGATTGATTTAAAACTTCATTTTTAATTTAAAAGGATCTAGGTGAAGATCCTTTTTGATAATCTCAT
GACCAAAATCCCTTAACGTGAGTTTTCGTTCCACTGAGCGTCAGACCCCGTAGAAAAGATCAAAGGATCT
TCTTGAGATCCTTTTTTTCTGCGCGTAATCTGCTGCTTGCAAACAAAAAAACCACCGCTACCAGCGGTGG
TTTGTTTGCCGGATCAAGAGCTACCAACTCTTTTTCCGAAGGTAACTGGCTTCAGCAGAGCGCAGATACC
AAATACTGTTCTTCTAGTGTAGCCGTAGTTAGGCCACCACTTCAAGAACTCTGTAGCACCGCCTACATAC
CTCGCTCTGCTAATCCTGTTACCAGTGGCTGCTGCCAGTGGCGATAAGTCGTGTCTTACCGGGTTGGACT
CAAGACGATAGTTACCGGATAAGGCGCAGCGGTCGGGCTGAACGGGGGGTTCGTGCACACAGCCCAGCTT
GGAGCGAACGACCTACACCGAACTGAGATACCTACAGCGTGAGCTATGAGAAAGCGCCACGCTTCCCGAA
GGGAGAAAGGCGGACAGGTATCCGGTAAGCGGCAGGGTCGGAACAGGAGAGCGCACGAGGGAGCTTCCAG
GGGGAAACGCCTGGTATCTTTATAGTCCTGTCGGGTTTCGCCACCTCTGACTTGAGCGTCGATTTTTGTG
ATGCTCGTCAGGGGGGCGGAGCCTATGGAAAAACGCCAGCAACGCGGCCTTTTTACGGTTCCTGGCCTTT
TGCTGGCCTTTTGCTCACATGTTCTTTCCTGCGTTATCCCCTGATTCTGTGGATAACCGTATTACCGCCT
TTGAGTGAGCTGATACCGCTCGCCGCAGCCGAACGACCGAGCGCAGCGAGTCAGTGA
