>Addgene plasmid #55188 | pCoofy47 | addgene partial sequence | sequence record 91265 | LNCX 5'-AGCTCGTTTAGTGAACCGTCAGATC-3'
GGCCAGCTGTTGGGCTCGCGGTTGAGGACAAACTCTTCGCGGTCTTTCCAGTACTCTTGGATCGGAAACC
CGTCGGCCTCCGAACGGTACTCCGCCACCGAGGGACCTGAGCGAGTCCGCATCGACCGGATCGGAAAACC
TCTCGAGAAAGGCGTCTAACCAGTCACAGTCGCAAGGTAGGCTGAGCACCGTGGCGGGCGGCAGCGGGTG
GCGGTCGGGGTTGTTTCTGGCGGAGGTGCTGCTGATGATGTAATTAAAGTAGGCGGTCTTGAGACGGCGG
ATGGTCGAGGTGAGGTGTGGCAGGCTTGAGATCCAGCTGTTGGGGTGAGTACTCCCTCTCAAAAGCGGGC
ATTACTTCTGCGCTAAGATTGTCAGTTTCCAAAAACGAGGAGGATTTGATATTCACCTGGCCCGATCTGG
CCATACACTTGAGTGACAATGACATCCACTTTGCCTTTCTCTCCACAGGTGTCCACTCCCAGGTCCAAGT
TTAAACGGATCTCTAGCGAATTCATGAACTTTCTGCTGTCCTGGGTGCACTGGTCCCTGGCCCTGCTGCT
GTACCTGCACCACGCCAAGTGGTCCCAGGCCGCTCCTATGGCCGAGGGCGGTGGCCAGAACGAATTCCTG
GAAGTTCTGTTCCAGGGGCCCTTGACAACATAAAAACTTTGTGTTATACTTGTAACGTAAGGAGGTAATG
ATTCAGTTTAAGGTTTACACCTATAAAAGAGAGAGCCGTTATCGTCTGTTTGTGGATGTACAGAGTGATA
TTATTGACACGCCCGGGCGACGGATGGTGATCCCCCTGGCCAGTGCACGTCTGCTGTCAGATAAAGTCTC
CCGTGAACTTTACCCGGTGGTGCATATCGG
