>Addgene plasmid #55188 | pCoofy47 | addgene partial sequence | sequence record 91282 | ccdB-Fwd 5'-GCATGATGACCACCGATATG-3'
GTGGCTGATCTCAGCCACCGCGAAAATGACATCAAAAACGCCATTAACCTGATGTTCTGGGGAATATAAG
AGCATCATCATCATCACCACCACCACCACCACTGAAGCGCTTGGAGCCACCCGCAGTTCGAAAAAGGTGG
AGGTTCTGGCGGTGGATCGGGAGGTTCAGCGTGGAGCCACCCGCAGTTCGAGAAATAGAAAGAAACCGCT
GCTGCTAAATTCGAACGCCAGCACATGGACAGCTAGATGAAGCGGCGGTGGAAGAAAAACTTTATCGCCG
TGTCCGCCGCCAACCGGTTCAAGAAGATCAGCAGCTCTGGCGCCCTGCTGTGAGAGGACCAGGTGGACCC
CCGGCTGATCGATGGCAAATGAGGCAGCGGCAAGATCCTGCACAACCAGAACGTGAACAGCTGGGGCCCC
ATCACCGTGACCCCTACCACCGACGGCGGCGAGACAAGATTCGACGGCCAGATCATCGTGCAGATGGAAA
ACGACCCCGTGGTGGCCAAGGCCGCTGCCAATCTGGCCGGCAAGCACGCCGAGAGCAGCGTGGTGGTGCA
GCTGGACAGCGACGGCAACTACCGGGTGGTGTACGGCGACCCCAGCAAGCTGGACGGCAAGCTGCGGTGG
CAGCTGGTGGGACACGGCAGGGACCACAGCGAGACAAACAACACCCGGCTGAGCGGCTACAGCGCCGACG
AGCTGGCCGTGAAGCTGGCCAAGTTCCAGCAGAGCTTCAACCAGGCCGAGAACATCAACAACAAGCCCGA
CCACATCAGCATCGTGGGCTGCAGCCTGGTGTCCGACGACAAGCAGAAGGGCT
